Addgene plasmid #120964: C24m
Purpose: MoClo golden gate assembly CD part for lambda cI (repressor of pL or pOR1-OR2; use C64m for temperature-sensitive version). Please see Supplemental Documents for annotated Genbank file.
Depositing lab: Richard Murray. Depositing organization: California Institute of Technology.
Backbone
  Vector backbone: DVA
  Backbone size w/o insert (bp): 2100
  Vector type: Synthetic Biology
Growth in bacteria
  Bacterial resistance: Ampicillin, 100 μg/mL
  Growth temperature: 37°C
  Growth strain: JM109
  Copy number: High Copy
Gene/Insert
  Gene/Insert name: lambda-cI
  Species: Synthetic
  Insert size (bp): 719
  Cloning method: Gibson Cloning
  Sequencing primers: 5′ AAATAGGCGTATCACGAGGCA; 3′ TTACCGCCTTTGAGTGAGCTG
Terms and licenses: Academic/Nonprofit Terms; Industry Terms: Not Available to Industry
How to cite: C24m was a gift from Richard Murray (Addgene plasmid # 120964 ; http://n2t.net/addgene:120964 ; RRID:Addgene_120964)
