[The description below was written by a language model from this plasmid's Addgene catalogue record and pLannotate feature annotations shown in this document.]
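Description:
C24m is a synthetic-biology part plasmid that carries the coding sequence for the phage lambda cI repressor as a "CD" (coding sequence) module for MoClo Golden Gate assembly. It is built on the small DVA part-holding backbone of about 2.1 kb, and the sequenced plasmid is about 2.8 kb in total. It is propagated in E. coli from a high-copy ColE1/pUC-type origin of replication, with selection by ampicillin through a β-lactamase gene driven by its own bla promoter.

The roughly 0.7 kb insert is annotated as a single lambda repressor open reading frame, listed as synthetic in origin and introduced into the backbone by Gibson cloning. It is flanked by BioBrick prefix and suffix sequences, and a putative bacterial transcription terminator sits just upstream of the prefix, which would be expected to insulate the part from read-through transcription coming from the backbone. No promoter, ribosome binding site or terminator for cI itself appears in the feature table. This fits its role as a storage and donor vector rather than an expression construct: the coding part is meant to be released and joined in a defined order with separate promoter, UTR and terminator parts during hierarchical assembly. The Type IIS restriction sites and overhangs that a MoClo part would use are not annotated in the table.

Once assembled into a transcription unit, cI represses the lambda pL promoter or promoters based on the OR1-OR2 operators, making it a useful component for engineered genetic circuits such as inverters and switches. The record notes that a separate part in the same collection, C64m, supplies a temperature-sensitive version of the repressor.
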