Features (pLannotate 1.2.2; 7 found; start..end, strand, type, name):
     36..79      -  terminator     bacterial terminator: putative bacterial transcription terminator
     82..103     +  misc_feature   BioBrick prefix: BioBrick prefix for parts that do not start with "ATG"
    119..832     +  CDS            λ repressor (sequence partly withheld): phage λ repressor; cI
    844..864     +  misc_feature   BioBrick suffix: universal suffix for all parts
   1041..1629    -  rep_origin     ori: high-copy-number ColE1/pMB1/pBR322/pUC origin of replication
   1800..2660    -  CDS            AmpR: β-lactamase; bla; confers resistance to ampicillin, carbenicillin, and related antibiotics
   2661..2765    -  promoter       AmpR promoter: bla
>Addgene plasmid #120964 | C24m | addgene full sequence | sequence record 236100 | Addgene NGS Result
ATTAACCTATAAAAATAGGCGTATCACGAGGCAGAATTTCAGATAAAAAAAATCCTTAGCTTTCGCTAAG
GATGATTTCTGGAATTCGCGGCCGCTTCTAGAGACTAGTGGGTCTCAAATGAGCACAAAAAAGAAA
[261 nt withheld, positions 137-397]
ATGCAGCCGTCACTTAGAAGTGAGTATGAGTACCCTGTTTTTTCTCATGTTCAGGCAGGGATGTTCTCAC
CTGAGCTTAGAACCTTTACCAAAGGTGATGCGGAGAGATGGGTAAGCACAACCAAAAAAGCCAGTGATTC
TGCATTCTGGCTTGAGGTTGAAGGTAATTCCATGACCGCACCAACAGGCTCCAAGCCAAGCTTTCCTGAC
GGAATGTTAATTCTCGTTGACCCTGAGCAGGCTGTTGAGCCAGGTGATTTCTGCATAGCCAGACTTGGGG
GTGATGAGTTTACCTTCAAGAAACTGATCAGGGATAGCGGTCAGGTGTTTTTACAACCACTAAACCCACA
GTACCCAATGATCCCATGCAATGAGAGTTGTTCCGTTGTGGGGAAAGTTATCGCTAGTCAGTGGCCTGAA
GAGACGTTTGGCTGAAGGTAGAGACCTACTAGTAGCGGCCGCTGCAGGCTTCCTCGCTCACTGACTCGCT
GCGCTCGGTCGTTCGGCTGCGGCGAGCGGTATCAGCTCACTCAAAGGCGGTAATACGGTTATCCACAGAA
TCAGGGGATAACGCAGGAAAGAACATGTGAGCAAAAGGCCAGCAAAAGGCCAGGAACCGTAAAAAGGCCG
CGTTGCTGGCGTTTTTCCACAGGCTCCGCCCCCCTGACGAGCATCACAAAAATCGACGCTCAAGTCAGAG
GTGGCGAAACCCGACAGGACTATAAAGATACCAGGCGTTTCCCCCTGGAAGCTCCCTCGTGCGCTCTCCT
GTTCCGACCCTGCCGCTTACCGGATACCTGTCCGCCTTTCTCCCTTCGGGAAGCGTGGCGCTTTCTCATA
GCTCACGCTGTAGGTATCTCAGTTCGGTGTAGGTCGTTCGCTCCAAGCTGGGCTGTGTGCACGAACCCCC
CGTTCAGCCCGACCGCTGCGCCTTATCCGGTAACTATCGTCTTGAGTCCAACCCGGTAAGACACGACTTA
TCGCCACTGGCAGCAGCCACTGGTAACAGGATTAGCAGAGCGAGGTATGTAGGCGGTGCTACAGAGTTCT
TGAAGTGGTGGCCTAACTACGGCTACACTAGAAGAACAGTATTTGGTATCTGCGCTCTGCTGAAGCCAGT
TACCTTCGGAAAAAGAGTTGGTAGCTCTTGATCCGGCAAACAAACCACCGCTGGTAGCGGTGGTTTTTTT
GTTTGCAAGCAGCAGATTACGCGCAGAAAAAAAGGATCTCAAGAAGATCCTTTGATCTTTTCTACGGGGT
CTGACGCTCAGTGGAACGAAAACTCACGTTAAGGGATTTTGGTCATGAGATTATCAAAAAGGATCTTCAC
CTAGATCCTTTTAAATTAAAAATGAAGTTTTAAATCAATCTAAAGTATATATGAGTAAACTTGGTCTGAC
AGTTACCAATGCTTAATCAGTGAGGCACCTATCTCAGCGATCTGTCTATTTCGTTCATCCATAGTTGCCT
GACTCCCCGTCGTGTAGATAACTACGATACGGGAGGGCTTACCATCTGGCCCCAGTGCTGCAATGATACC
GCGCGACCCACGCTCACCGGCTCCAGATTTATCAGCAATAAACCAGCCAGCCGGAAGGGCCGAGCGCAGA
AGTGGTCCTGCAACTTTATCCGCCTCCATCCAGTCTATTAATTGTTGCCGGGAAGCTAGAGTAAGTAGTT
CGCCAGTTAATAGTTTGCGCAACGTTGTTGCCATTGCTACAGGCATCGTGGTGTCACGCTCGTCGTTTGG
TATGGCTTCATTCAGCTCCGGTTCCCAACGATCAAGGCGAGTTACATGATCCCCCATGTTGTGCAAAAAA
GCGGTTAGCTCCTTCGGTCCTCCGATCGTTGTCAGAAGTAAGTTGGCCGCAGTGTTATCACTCATGGTTA
TGGCAGCACTGCATAATTCTCTTACTGTCATGCCATCCGTAAGATGCTTTTCTGTGACTGGTGAGTACTC
AACCAAGTCATTCTGAGAATAGTGTATGCGGCGACCGAGTTGCTCTTGCCCGGCGTCAATACGGGATAAT
ACCGCGCCACATAGCAGAACTTTAAAAGTGCTCATCATTGGAAAACGTTCTTCGGGGCGAAAACTCTCAA
GGATCTTACCGCTGTTGAGATCCAGTTCGATGTAACCCACTCGTGCACCCAACTGATCTTCAGCATCTTT
TACTTTCACCAGCGTTTCTGGGTGAGCAAAAACAGGAAGGCAAAATGCCGCAAAAAAGGGAATAAGGGCG
ACACGGAAATGTTGAATACTCATACTCTTCCTTTTTCAATATTATTGAAGCATTTATCAGGGTTATTGTC
TCATGAGCGGATACATATTTGAATGTATTTAGAAAAATAAACAAATAGGGGTTCCGCGCACATTTCCCCG
AAAAGTGCCACCTGACGTCTAAGAAACCATTATTATCATGAC
