>Addgene plasmid #120964 | C24m | depositor partial sequence | sequence record 229982 | insert sequence
AATGAGCACAAAAAAGAAA
[261 nt withheld, positions 20-280]
ATGCAGCCGTCACTTAGAAGTGAGTATGAGTACCCTGTTTTTTCTCATGTTCAGGCAGGGATGTTCTCAC
CTGAGCTTAGAACCTTTACCAAAGGTGATGCGGAGAGATGGGTAAGCACAACCAAAAAAGCCAGTGATTC
TGCATTCTGGCTTGAGGTTGAAGGTAATTCCATGACCGCACCAACAGGCTCCAAGCCAAGCTTTCCTGAC
GGAATGTTAATTCTCGTTGACCCTGAGCAGGCTGTTGAGCCAGGTGATTTCTGCATAGCCAGACTTGGGG
GTGATGAGTTTACCTTCAAGAAACTGATCAGGGATAGCGGTCAGGTGTTTTTACAACCACTAAACCCACA
GTACCCAATGATCCCATGCAATGAGAGTTGTTCCGTTGTGGGGAAAGTTATCGCTAGTCAGTGGCCTGAA
GAGACGTTTGGCTGAAGGT
